Addgene plasmid #130725: pMSCVbsd-PPARDaa72-441
Purpose: Vector encoding PPARD cDNA for retroviral transduction
Depositing lab: Till Adhikary. Depositing organization: Philipps-Universitaet Marburg. Publication: PPARbeta/delta recruits NCOR and regulates transcription reinitiation of ANGPTL4. Legrand N, Bretscher CL, Zielke S, Wilke B, Daude M, Fritz B, Diederich WE, Adhikary T. Nucleic Acids Res. 2019 Oct 10;47(18):9573-9591. doi: 10.1093/nar/gkz685. PubMed 31428774.
Backbone
  Vector backbone: pMSCVbsd
  Vector type: Retroviral
  Selectable markers: Blasticidin
Growth in bacteria
  Bacterial resistance: Ampicillin, 100 μg/mL
  Growth temperature: 37°C
  Growth strain: NEB Stable
  Copy number: High Copy
Gene/Insert
  Gene/Insert name: PPARD aa72-441
  Species: H. sapiens (human)
  Mutation: deletion aa 1-71
  Entrez Gene: PPARD (a.k.a. FAAR, NR1C2, NUC1, NUCI, NUCII, PPARB)
  Cloning method: Restriction Enzyme; 5′ cloning site BglII (destroyed during cloning); 3′ cloning site XhoI (not destroyed)
  Sequencing primers: 5′ pMSCVseqfw (CCCTTGAACCTCCTCGTTCGACC); 3′ pMSCVseqrv (GAGACGTGCTACTTCCATTTGTC)
Terms and licenses: Academic/Nonprofit Terms; Industry Terms: Not Available to Industry
Depositor comments: Please visit https://www.biorxiv.org/content/10.1101/525576v2 for BioRxiv preprint.
How to cite: pMSCVbsd-PPARDaa72-441 was a gift from Till Adhikary (Addgene plasmid # 130725 ; http://n2t.net/addgene:130725 ; RRID:Addgene_130725)
