[The description below was written by a language model from this plasmid's Addgene catalogue record and pLannotate feature annotations shown in this document.]
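Description:
pMSCVbsd-PPARDaa72-441 is a gammaretroviral expression vector built on the pMSCVbsd backbone, a murine stem cell virus–type plasmid used to make replication-defective retrovirus for stable transduction of mammalian cells. In bacteria it is maintained as a high-copy plasmid through a ColE1/pUC-type origin and selected with ampicillin via the β-lactamase gene. The remaining bacterial annotations (lac promoter and operator, and short lacI, rop, bom, lacZα and TcR fragments) are backbone remnants with no evident function in the construct.

The viral portion opens with the 5' LTR of murine embryonic stem cell virus, followed by the Ψ packaging signal and a truncated gag segment lacking its start codon, which together support efficient encapsidation of the genomic RNA when the plasmid is introduced into a packaging cell line. The LTR also serves as the promoter for the insert, a human PPARD cDNA encoding residues 72–441, so the first 71 amino acids of this ligand-activated nuclear receptor are deleted. It was cloned between a BglII site, destroyed in the process, and a retained XhoI site; no epitope tag is annotated or recorded. Downstream, a mouse PGK promoter drives blasticidin S deaminase, allowing blasticidin selection of transduced cells independently of the insert. The cassette ends with a 3' LTR. The automated annotation labels this as fragments of a self-inactivating ΔU3 MMLV LTR, but these are partial matches and the catalogue entry does not describe the vector as self-inactivating.

The stated purpose is retroviral delivery of PPARD cDNA. An N-terminal truncation of this kind suits structure–function comparison with the full-length receptor in studies of PPARβ/δ-dependent transcriptional regulation.
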