Features (pLannotate 1.2.2; 20 found; start..end, strand, type, name):
      1..517     +  LTR            5' LTR: 5' long terminal repeat from murine embryonic stem cell virus
    581..922     +  misc_feature   MESV Ψ: packaging signal of murine embryonic stem cell virus
    989..1405    +  CDS            gag (truncated): truncated Moloney murine leukemia virus (MMLV) gag gene lacking the start codon
   1364..2527    +  CDS            PPARD (fragment): PPARD_HUMAN - Also known as NR1C2, PPARB. Experimental evidence at protein level: Swiss-Prot protein existence level 1. Ligand-activated transcription factor. Receptor that binds peroxisome proliferators such as hypolipidemic drugs and fatty acids. Has a preference for poly-unsaturated fatty acids, such as gamma- linoleic acid and eicosapentanoic acid. Once activated by a ligand, the receptor binds to promoter elements of target genes. Regulates the peroxisomal beta-oxidation pathway of fatty acids. Functions as transcription activator for the acyl-CoA oxidase gene. Decreases expression of NPC
   2553..3052    +  promoter       PGK promoter: mouse phosphoglycerate kinase 1 promoter
   3073..3471    +  CDS            BSD: blasticidin S deaminase; Aspergillus terreus BSD; confers resistance to blasticidin
   3516..3550    +  LTR            3' LTR (ΔU3) (fragment): self-inactivating 3' long terminal repeat (LTR) from Moloney murine leukemia virus
   3547..3841    +  LTR            3' LTR (ΔU3) (fragment): self-inactivating 3' long terminal repeat (LTR) from Moloney murine leukemia virus
   4003..4019    -  protein_bind   lac operator: The lac repressor binds to the lac operator to inhibit transcription in E. coli. This inhibition can be relieved by adding lactose or isopropyl-β-D-thiogalactopyranoside (IPTG). lac repressor encoded by lacI
   4027..4057    -  promoter       lac promoter: promoter for the E. coli lac operon
   4072..4093    -  protein_bind   CAP binding site: CAP binding activates transcription in the presence of cAMP. E. coli catabolite activator protein
   4106..4198    -  CDS            lacI (fragment): lac repressor; lacI; The lac repressor binds to the lac operator to inhibit transcription in E. coli. This inhibition can be relieved by adding lactose or isopropyl-β-D-thiogalactopyranoside (IPTG).
   4381..4969    -  rep_origin     ori: high-copy-number ColE1/pMB1/pBR322/pUC origin of replication
   5140..6000    -  CDS            AmpR: β-lactamase; bla; confers resistance to ampicillin, carbenicillin, and related antibiotics
   6001..6105    -  promoter       AmpR promoter: bla
   6200..6235    +  CDS            rop (fragment): Rop protein, which maintains plasmids at low copy number; rop
   6337..6436    +  misc_feature   bom (fragment): basis of mobility region from pBR322
   6442..6591    -  CDS            lacZα (fragment): LacZα fragment of β-galactosidase; lacZ fragment
   6591..6792    -  CDS            TcR (fragment): tetracycline efflux protein; tet; confers resistance to tetracycline
   6793..6891    +  CDS            env (fragment): murine leukemia virus gPr80 envelope polyprotein precursor; env; proteolytically cleaved into gp70SU and p15TM subunits
>Addgene plasmid #130725 | pMSCVbsd-PPARDaa72-441 | addgene full sequence | sequence record 255293 | Addgene NGS Result
AATGAAAGACCCCACCTGTAGGTTTGGCAAGCTAGCTTAAGTAACGCCATTTTGCAAGGCATGGAAAATA
CATAACTGAGAATAGAGAAGTTCAGATCAAGGTTAGGAACAGAGAGACAGCAGAATATGGGCCAAACAGG
ATATCTGTGGTAAGCAGTTCCTGCCCCGGCTCAGGGCCAAGAACAGATGGTCCCCAGATGCGGTCCCGCC
CTCAGCAGTTTCTAGAGAACCATCAGATGTTTCCAGGGTGCCCCAAGGACCTGAAATGACCCTGTGCCTT
ATTTGAACTAACCAATCAGTTCGCTTCTCGCTTCTGTTCGCGCGCTTCTGCTCCCCGAGCTCAATAAAAG
AGCCCACAACCCCTCACTCGGCGCGCCAGTCCTCCGATAGACTGCGTCGCCCGGGTACCCGTATTCCCAA
TAAAGCCTCTTGCTGTTTGCATCCGAATCGTGGACTCGCTGATCCTTGGGAGGGTCTCCTCAGATTGATT
GACTGCCCACCTCGGGGGTCTTTCATTTGGAGGTTCCACCGAGATTTGGAGACCCCTGCCCAGGGACCAC
CGACCCCCCCGCCGGGAGGTAAGCTGGCCAGCGGTCGTTTCGTGTCTGTCTCTGTCTTTGTGCGTGTTTG
TGCCGGCATCTAATGTTTGCGCCTGCGTCTGTACTAGTTAGCTAACTAGCTCTGTATCTGGCGGACCCGT
GGTGGAACTGACGAGTTCTGAACACCCGGCCGCAACCCTGGGAGACGTCCCAGGGACTTTGGGGGCCGTT
TTTGTGGCCCGACCTGAGGAAGGGAGTCGATGTGGAATCCGACCCCGTCAGGATATGTGGTTCTGGTAGG
AGACGAGAACCTAAAACAGTTCCCGCCTCCGTCTGAATTTTTGCTTTCGGTTTGGAACCGAAGCCGCGCG
TCTTGTCTGCTGCAGCGCTGCAGCATCGTTCTGTGTTGTCTCTGTCTGACTGTGTTTCTGTATTTGTCTG
AAAATTAGGGCCAGACTGTTACCACTCCCTTAAGTTTGACCTTAGGTCACTGGAAAGATGTCGAGCGGAT
CGCTCACAACCAGTCGGTAGATGTCAAGAAGAGACGTTGGGTTACCTTCTGCTCTGCAGAATGGCCAACC
TTTAACGTCGGATGGCCGCGAGACGGCACCTTTAACCGAGACCTCATCACCCAGGTTAAGATCAAGGTCT
TTTCACCTGGCCCGCATGGACACCCAGACCAGGTCCCCTACATCGTGACCTGGGAAGCCTTGGCTTTTGA
CCCCCCTCCCTGGGTCAAGCCCTTTGTACACCCTAAGCCTCCGCCTCCTCTTCCTCCATCCGCCCCGTCT
CTCCCCCTTGAACCTCCTCGTTCGACCCCGCCTCGATCCTCCCTTTATCCAGCCCTCACTCCTTCTCTAG
GCGCCGGAATTAGATCCATGGAGTGCCGGGTGTGCGGGGACAAGGCATCGGGCTTCCACTACGGTGTTCA
TGCATGTGAGGGGTGCAAGGGCTTCTTCCGTCGTACGATCCGCATGAAGCTGGAGTACGAGAAGTGTGAG
CGCAGCTGCAAGATTCAGAAGAAGAACCGCAACAAGTGCCAGTACTGCCGCTTCCAGAAGTGCCTGGCAC
TGGGCATGTCACACAACGCTATCCGTTTTGGTCGGATGCCGGAGGCTGAGAAGAGGAAGCTGGTGGCAGG
GCTGACTGCAAACGAGGGGAGCCAGTACAACCCACAGGTGGCCGACCTGAAGGCCTTCTCCAAGCACATC
TACAATGCCTACCTGAAAAACTTCAACATGACCAAAAAGAAGGCCCGCAGCATCCTCACCGGCAAAGCCA
GCCACACGGCGCCCTTTGTGATCCACGACATCGAGACATTGTGGCAGGCAGAGAAGGGGCTGGTGTGGAA
GCAGTTGGTGAATGGCCTGCCTCCCTACAAGGAGATCAGCGTGCACGTCTTCTACCGCTGCCAGTGCACC
ACAGTGGAGACCGTGCGGGAGCTCACTGAGTTCGCCAAGAGCATCCCCAGCTTCAGCAGCCTCTTCCTCA
ACGACCAGGTTACCCTTCTCAAGTATGGCGTGCACGAGGCCATCTTCGCCATGCTGGCCTCTATCGTCAA
CAAGGACGGGCTGCTGGTAGCCAACGGCAGTGGCTTTGTCACCCGTGAGTTCCTGCGCAGCCTCCGCAAA
CCCTTCAGTGATATCATTGAGCCTAAGTTTGAATTTGCTGTCAAGTTCAACGCCCTGGAACTTGATGACA
GTGACCTGGCCCTATTCATTGCGGCCATCATTCTGTGTGGAGACCGGCCAGGCCTCATGAACGTTCCACG
GGTGGAGGCTATCCAGGACACCATCCTGCGTGCCCTCGAATTCCACCTGCAGGCCAACCACCCTGATGCC
CAGTACCTCTTCCCCAAGCTGCTGCAGAAGATGGCTGACCTGCGGCAACTGGTCACCGAGCACGCCCAGA
TGATGCAGCGGATCAAGAAGACCGAAACCGAGACCTCGCTGCACCCTCTGCTCCAGGAGATCTACAAGGA
CATGTACTAACTCGAGGTTAACGAATTCTACCGGGTAGGGGAGGCGCTTTTCCCAAGGCAGTCTGGAGCA
TGCGCTTTAGCAGCCCCGCTGGGCACTTGGCGCTACACAAGTGGCCTCTGGCCTCGCACACATTCCACAT
CCACCGGTAGGCGCCAACCGGCTCCGTTCTTTGGTGGCCCCTTCGCGCCACCTTCTACTCCTCCCCTAGT
CAGGAAGTTCCCCCCCGCCCCGCAGCTCGCGTCGTGCAGGACGTGACAAATGGAAGTAGCACGTCTCACT
AGTCTCGTGCAGATGGACAGCACCGCTGAGCAATGGAAGCGGGTAGGCCTTTGGGGCAGCGGCCAATAGC
AGCTTTGCTCCTTCGCTTTCTGGGCTCAGAGGCTGGGAAGGGGTGGGTCCGGGGGCGGGCTCAGGGGCGG
GCTCAGGGGCGGGGCGGGCGCCCGAAGGTCCTCCGGAGGCCCGGCATTCTGCACGCTTCAAAAGCGCACG
TCTGCCGCGCTGTTCTCCTCTTCCTCATCTCCGGGCCTTTCGACCTGCAGCCCAAGCTTACCATGGCCAA
GCCTTTGTCTCAAGAAGAATCCACCCTCATTGAAAGAGCAACGGCTACAATCAACAGCATCCCCATCTCT
GAAGACTACAGCGTCGCCAGCGCAGCTCTCTCTAGCGACGGCCGCATCTTCACTGGTGTCAATGTATATC
ATTTTACTGGGGGACCTTGTGCAGAACTCGTGGTGCTGGGCACTGCTGCTGCTGCGGCAGCTGGCAACCT
GACTTGTATCGTCGCGATCGGAAATGAGAACAGGGGCATCTTGAGCCCCTGCGGACGGTGCCGACAGGTG
CTTCTCGATCTGCATCCTGGGATCAAAGCCATAGTGAAGGACAGTGATGGACAGCCGACGGCAGTTGGGA
TTCGTGAATTGCTGCCCTCTGGTTATGTGTGGGAGGGCTAATCGATAAAATAAAAGATTTTATTTAGTCT
CCAGAAAAAGGGGGGAATGAAAGACCCCACCTGTAGGTTTGGCAAGCTAGAGAACCATCAGATGTTTCCA
GGGTGCCCCAAGGACCTGAAATGACCCTGTGCCTTATTTGAACTAACCAATCAGTTCGCTTCTCGCTTCT
GTTCGCGCGCTTCTGCTCCCCGAGCTCAATAAAAGAGCCCACAACCCCTCACTCGGCGCGCCAGTCCTCC
GATAGACTGCGTCGCCCGGGTACCCGTGTATCCAATAAACCCTCTTGCAGTTGCATCCGACTTGTGGTCT
CGCTGTTCCTTGGGAGGGTCTCCTCTGAGTGATTGACTACCCGTCAGCGGGGGTCTTTCATGGGTAACAG
TTTCTTGAAGTTGGAGAACAACATTCTGAGGGTAGGAGTCGAATATTAAGTAATCCTGACTCAATTAGCC
ACTGTTTTGAATCCACATACTCCAATACTCCTGAAATAGTTCATTATGGACAGCGCAGAAAGAGCTGGGG
AGAATTGTGAAATTGTTATCCGCTCACAATTCCACACAACATACGAGCCGGAAGCATAAAGTGTAAAGCC
TGGGGTGCCTAATGAGTGAGCTAACTCACATTAATTGCGTTGCGCTCACTGCCCGCTTTCCAGTCGGGAA
ACCTGTCGTGCCAGCTGCATTAATGAATCGGCCAACGCGCGGGGAGAGGCGGTTTGCGTATTGGGCGCTC
TTCCGCTTCCTCGCTCACTGACTCGCTGCGCTCGGTCGTTCGGCTGCGGCGAGCGGTATCAGCTCACTCA
AAGGCGGTAATACGGTTATCCACAGAATCAGGGGATAACGCAGGAAAGAACATGTGAGCAAAAGGCCAGC
AAAAGGCCAGGAACCGTAAAAAGGCCGCGTTGCTGGCGTTTTTCCATAGGCTCCGCCCCCCTGACGAGCA
TCACAAAAATCGACGCTCAAGTCAGAGGTGGCGAAACCCGACAGGACTATAAAGATACCAGGCGTTTCCC
CCTGGAAGCTCCCTCGTGCGCTCTCCTGTTCCGACCCTGCCGCTTACCGGATACCTGTCCGCCTTTCTCC
CTTCGGGAAGCGTGGCGCTTTCTCATAGCTCACGCTGTAGGTATCTCAGTTCGGTGTAGGTCGTTCGCTC
CAAGCTGGGCTGTGTGCACGAACCCCCCGTTCAGCCCGACCGCTGCGCCTTATCCGGTAACTATCGTCTT
GAGTCCAACCCGGTAAGACACGACTTATCGCCACTGGCAGCAGCCACTGGTAACAGGATTAGCAGAGCGA
GGTATGTAGGCGGTGCTACAGAGTTCTTGAAGTGGTGGCCTAACTACGGCTACACTAGAAGAACAGTATT
TGGTATCTGCGCTCTGCTGAAGCCAGTTACCTTCGGAAAAAGAGTTGGTAGCTCTTGATCCGGCAAACAA
ACCACCGCTGGTAGCGGTGGTTTTTTTGTTTGCAAGCAGCAGATTACGCGCAGAAAAAAAGGATCTCAAG
AAGATCCTTTGATCTTTTCTACGGGGTCTGACGCTCAGTGGAACGAAAACTCACGTTAAGGGATTTTGGT
CATGAGATTATCAAAAAGGATCTTCACCTAGATCCTTTTAAATTAAAAATGAAGTTTTAAATCAATCTAA
AGTATATATGAGTAAACTTGGTCTGACAGTTACCAATGCTTAATCAGTGAGGCACCTATCTCAGCGATCT
GTCTATTTCGTTCATCCATAGTTGCCTGACTCCCCGTCGTGTAGATAACTACGATACGGGAGGGCTTACC
ATCTGGCCCCAGTGCTGCAATGATACCGCGAGACCCACGCTCACCGGCTCCAGATTTATCAGCAATAAAC
CAGCCAGCCGGAAGGGCCGAGCGCAGAAGTGGTCCTGCAACTTTATCCGCCTCCATCCAGTCTATTAATT
GTTGCCGGGAAGCTAGAGTAAGTAGTTCGCCAGTTAATAGTTTGCGCAACGTTGTTGCCATTGCTACAGG
CATCGTGGTGTCACGCTCGTCGTTTGGTATGGCTTCATTCAGCTCCGGTTCCCAACGATCAAGGCGAGTT
ACATGATCCCCCATGTTGTGCAAAAAAGCGGTTAGCTCCTTCGGTCCTCCGATCGTTGTCAGAAGTAAGT
TGGCCGCAGTGTTATCACTCATGGTTATGGCAGCACTGCATAATTCTCTTACTGTCATGCCATCCGTAAG
ATGCTTTTCTGTGACTGGTGAGTACTCAACCAAGTCATTCTGAGAATAGTGTATGCGGCGACCGAGTTGC
TCTTGCCCGGCGTCAATACGGGATAATACCGCGCCACATAGCAGAACTTTAAAAGTGCTCATCATTGGAA
AACGTTCTTCGGGGCGAAAACTCTCAAGGATCTTACCGCTGTTGAGATCCAGTTCGATGTAACCCACTCG
TGCACCCAACTGATCTTCAGCATCTTTTACTTTCACCAGCGTTTCTGGGTGAGCAAAAACAGGAAGGCAA
AATGCCGCAAAAAAGGGAATAAGGGCGACACGGAAATGTTGAATACTCATACTCTTCCTTTTTCAATATT
ATTGAAGCATTTATCAGGGTTATTGTCTCATGAGCGGATACATATTTGAATGTATTTAGAAAAATAAACA
AATAGGGGTTCCGCGCACATTTCCCCGAAAAGTGCCACCTGACGTCTAAGAAACCATTATTATCATGACA
TTAACCTATAAAAATAGGCGTATCACGAGGCCCTTTCGTCTCGCGCGTTTCGGTGATGACGGTGAAAACC
TCTGACACATGCAGCTCCCGGAGACGGTCACAGCTTGTCTGTAAGCGGATGCCGGGAGCAGACAAGCCCG
TCAGGGCGCGTCAGCGGGTGTTGGCGGGTGTCGGGGCTGGCTTAACTATGCGGCATCAGAGCAGATTGTA
CTGAGAGTGCACCATATGCGGTGTGAAATACCGCACAGATGCGTAAGGAGAAAATACCGCATCAGGCGCC
ATTCGCCATTCAGGCTGCGCAACTGTTGGGAAGGGCGATCGGTGCGGGCCTCTTCGCTATTACGCCAGCT
GGCGAAAGGGGGATGTGCTGCAAGGCGATTAAGTTGGGTAACGCCAGGGTTTTCCCAGTCACGACGTTGT
AAAACGACGGCGCAAGGAATGGTGCATGCAAGGAGATGGCGCCCAACAGTCCCCCGGCCACGGGGCCTGC
CACCATACCCACGCCGAAACAAGCGCTCATGAGCCCGAAGTGGCGAGCCCGATCTTCCCCATCGGTGATG
TCGGCGATATAGGCGCCAGCAACCGCACCTGTGGCGCCGGTGATGCCGGCCACGATGCGTCCGGCGTAGA
GGCGATTAGTCCAATTTGTTAAAGACAGGATATCAGTGGTCCAGGCTCTAGTTTTGACTCAACAATATCA
CCAGCTGAAGCCTATAGAGTACGAGCCATAGATAAAATAAAAGATTTTATTTAGTCTCCAGAAAAAGGGG
GG
