>Addgene plasmid #130725 | pMSCVbsd-PPARDaa72-441 | depositor partial sequence | sequence record 250236 | PPARD aa72-441
ATGGAGTGCCGGGTGTGCGGGGACAAGGCATCGGGCTTCCACTACGGTGTTCATGCATGTGAGGGGTGCA
AGGGCTTCTTCCGTCGTACGATCCGCATGAAGCTGGAGTACGAGAAGTGTGAGCGCAGCTGCAAGATTCA
GAAGAAGAACCGCAACAAGTGCCAGTACTGCCGCTTCCAGAAGTGCCTGGCACTGGGCATGTCACACAAC
GCTATCCGTTTTGGTCGGATGCCGGAGGCTGAGAAGAGGAAGCTGGTGGCAGGGCTGACTGCAAACGAGG
GGAGCCAGTACAACCCACAGGTGGCCGACCTGAAGGCCTTCTCCAAGCACATCTACAATGCCTACCTGAA
AAACTTCAACATGACCAAAAAGAAGGCCCGCAGCATCCTCACCGGCAAAGCCAGCCACACGGCGCCCTTT
GTGATCCACGACATCGAGACATTGTGGCAGGCAGAGAAGGGGCTGGTGTGGAAGCAGTTGGTGAATGGCC
TGCCTCCCTACAAGGAGATCAGCGTGCACGTCTTCTACCGCTGCCAGTGCACCACAGTGGAGACCGTGCG
GGAGCTCACTGAGTTCGCCAAGAGCATCCCCAGCTTCAGCAGCCTCTTCCTCAACGACCAGGTTACCCTT
CTCAAGTATGGCGTGCACGAGGCCATCTTCGCCATGCTGGCCTCTATCGTCAACAAGGACGGGCTGCTGG
TAGCCAACGGCAGTGGCTTTGTCACCCGTGAGTTCCTGCGCAGCCTCCGCAAACCCTTCAGTGATATCAT
TGAGCCTAAGTTTGAATTTGCTGTCAAGTTCAACGCCCTGGAACTTGATGACAGTGACCTGGCCCTATTC
ATTGCGGCCATCATTCTGTGTGGAGACCGGCCAGGCCTCATGAACGTTCCACGGGTGGAGGCTATCCAGG
ACACCATCCTGCGTGCCCTCGAATTCCACCTGCAGGCCAACCACCCTGATGCCCAGTACCTCTTCCCCAA
GCTGCTGCAGAAGATGGCTGACCTGCGGCAACTGGTCACCGAGCACGCCCAGATGATGCAGCGGATCAAG
AAGACCGAAACCGAGACCTCGCTGCACCCTCTGCTCCAGGAGATCTACAAGGACATGTACTAA
